Addgene plasmid #183755: AAVS1-phiC31-LP-TC
Purpose: AAVS1 targeting construct with the phiC31 landing pad cassette.
Depositing lab: Richard Davis. Depositing organization: Leiden University Medical Center. Publication: STRAIGHT-IN enables high-throughput targeting of large DNA payloads in human pluripotent stem cells. Blanch-Asensio A, Grandela C, Brandao KO, de Korte T, Mei H, Ariyurek Y, Yiangou L, Mol MPH, van Meer BJ, Kloet SL, Mummery CL, Davis RP. Cell Rep Methods. 2022 Sep 22;2(10):100300. doi: 10.1016/j.crmeth.2022.100300. eCollection 2022 Oct 24. PubMed 36313798.
Backbone
  Vector backbone: pBR322/pUC
  Backbone size w/o insert (bp): 4000
  Total vector size (bp): 8000
  Vector type: Mammalian Expression, Synthetic Biology
  Selectable markers: Zeocin
Growth in bacteria
  Bacterial resistance: Ampicillin, 100 μg/mL
  Growth temperature: 37°C
  Growth strain: DH5alpha
  Copy number: High Copy
Gene/Insert
  Gene/Insert name: FRT-mCherry-attP-BleoR-F3
  Species: Synthetic
  Insert size (bp): 2275
Terms and licenses: Academic/Nonprofit Terms; Industry Terms: Not Available to Industry
How to cite: AAVS1-phiC31-LP-TC was a gift from Richard Davis (Addgene plasmid # 183755 ; http://n2t.net/addgene:183755 ; RRID:Addgene_183755)
