[The description below was written by a language model from this plasmid's Addgene catalogue record and pLannotate feature annotations shown in this document.]
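Description:
AAVS1-phiC31-LP-TC is a roughly 8 kb homology-directed targeting construct built on a pBR322/pUC-type backbone. It is designed to place a phiC31 integrase landing pad into the AAVS1 safe-harbour locus, which lies in intron 1 of human PPP1R12C. It replicates in E. coli from a high-copy ColE1/pUC origin under ampicillin selection (AmpR). The backbone also carries annotated fragments of NeoR/KanR, ccdB, lacZα, Tn5 transposase and lac regulatory elements, plus T3 and T7 promoters. These appear to be cloning-vector remnants rather than functional parts of the design.

The payload sits between left and right AAVS1 homology arms of about 800 bp each, which direct insertion by homologous recombination. The record does not say which nuclease, if any, is used to stimulate targeting. Inside the arms, an FRT site is followed by a mouse PGK promoter driving mCherry with a bGH polyadenylation signal. Next come a phiC31 attP site, a BleoR (Sh ble, Zeocin resistance) coding sequence and an SV40 poly(A). The insert name indicates that a heterospecific F3 site closes the cassette, although the feature table does not annotate it. No separate promoter is annotated directly upstream of BleoR, so the record does not make clear how the Zeocin marker is expressed.

Once integrated, mCherry marks cells carrying the landing pad, and attP serves as the docking site for phiC31 integrase-mediated insertion of attB-bearing donor DNA. The flanking FRT and F3 sites would allow FLP recombinase to remove auxiliary sequences. The associated publication describes this platform for high-throughput targeting of large DNA payloads in human pluripotent stem cells.
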