Features (pLannotate 1.2.2; 27 found; start..end, strand, type, name):
     33..836     +  misc_feature   HA-L: left homology arm from the adeno-associated virus integration site (AAVS1) within intron 1 of the human PPP1R12C gene
    838..866     -  CDS            lacZα (fragment): LacZα fragment of β-galactosidase; lacZ fragment
    876..923     +  protein_bind   FRT: FLP-mediated recombination occurs in the 8-bp core sequence TCTAGAAA (Turan and Bode, 2011). FLP recombinase from the Saccharomyces cerevisiae 2μ plasmid
    949..1448    +  promoter       PGK promoter: mouse phosphoglycerate kinase 1 promoter
   1461..2168    +  CDS            mCherry: mCherry is a basic (constitutively fluorescent) red fluorescent protein published in 2004, derived from Discosoma sp.. It is reported to be a very rapidly-maturing monomer with low acid sensitivity.
   2196..2420    +  polyA_signal   bGH poly(A) signal: bovine growth hormone polyadenylation signal
   2425..2475    +  protein_bind   phage φC31 attP (fragment): attachment site of phage φC31 phage φC31 integrase
   2479..2850    +  CDS            BleoR: antibiotic-binding protein; Sh ble from Streptoalloteichus hindustanus; confers resistance to bleomycin, phleomycin, and Zeocin™
   2860..2985    +  CDS            ble (fragment): BLE_KLEPN - Experimental evidence at protein level: Swiss-Prot protein existence level 1. Binding protein with a strong affinity to the bleomycin family of antibiotics. Binds to CL990; an antimitotic-antibiotic compound. From Klebsiella pneumoniae.
   2980..3101    +  polyA_signal   SV40 poly(A) signal: SV40 polyadenylation signal
   3170..3188    -  promoter       T7 promoter: promoter for bacteriophage T7 RNA polymerase
   3199..4035    +  misc_feature   HA-R: right homology arm from the adeno-associated virus integration site (AAVS1) within intron 1 of the human PPP1R12C gene
   4070..4088    -  promoter       T7 promoter: promoter for bacteriophage T7 RNA polymerase
   4091..4238    +  CDS            lacZα (fragment): LacZα fragment of β-galactosidase; lacZ fragment
   4248..4551    +  CDS            ccdB (fragment): CcdB, a bacterial toxin that poisons DNA gyrase; ccdB; Plasmids containing the ccdB gene cannot be propagated in standard E. coli strains.
   4599..4868    +  CDS            tnpA (fragment): TN5P_ECOLX - Also known as tnp. Experimental evidence at protein level: Swiss-Prot protein existence level 1. Mediates transposition of transposon Tn5 by a 'cut and paste' mechanism. First, the monomeric transposase binds the 19 bp inverted DNA repeats flanking the transposon. Then, dimerization of the DNA- bound transposase creates a synaptic DNA complex. After nicking of the first DNA strand, excision of the transposon proceeds through a series of intermediates. The transposase then mediates the insertion of the transposon at a new site by strand transfer. The activity of the wild- type tran
   4900..5698    +  CDS            NeoR/KanR (fragment): aminoglycoside phosphotransferase from Tn5; aph(3')-II (or nptII); confers resistance to neomycin, kanamycin, and G418 (Geneticin®)
   5719..5769    -  misc_feature   bom (fragment): basis of mobility region from pBR322
   5796..5855    +  promoter       AmpR promoter (fragment): bla
   5948..6808    -  CDS            AmpR: β-lactamase; bla; confers resistance to ampicillin, carbenicillin, and related antibiotics
   6809..6861    -  promoter       AmpR promoter (fragment): bla
   6932..7520    +  rep_origin     ori: high-copy-number ColE1/pMB1/pBR322/pUC origin of replication
   7703..7795    +  CDS            lacI (fragment): lac repressor; lacI; The lac repressor binds to the lac operator to inhibit transcription in E. coli. This inhibition can be relieved by adding lactose or isopropyl-β-D-thiogalactopyranoside (IPTG).
   7808..7829    +  protein_bind   CAP binding site: CAP binding activates transcription in the presence of cAMP. E. coli catabolite activator protein
   7844..7874    +  promoter       lac promoter: promoter for the E. coli lac operon
   7882..7898    +  protein_bind   lac operator: The lac repressor binds to the lac operator to inhibit transcription in E. coli. This inhibition can be relieved by adding lactose or isopropyl-β-D-thiogalactopyranoside (IPTG). lac repressor encoded by lacI
   7943..7961    +  promoter       T3 promoter: promoter for bacteriophage T3 RNA polymerase
>Addgene plasmid #183755 | AAVS1-phiC31-LP-TC | addgene full sequence | sequence record 362562 | Addgene NGS Result
CTAGTCCTGCAGGTTTAAACGAATTCGCCCTTTGCTTTCTCTGACCAGCATTCTCTCCCCTGGGCCTGTG
CCGCTTTCTGTCTGCAGCTTGTGGCCTGGGTCACCTCTACGGCTGGCCCAGATCCTTCCCTGCCGCCTCC
TTCAGGTTCCGTCTTCCTCCACTCCCTCTTCCCCTTGCTCTCTGCTGTGTTGCTGCCCAAGGATGCTCTT
TCCGGAGCACTTCCTTCTCGGCGCTGCACCACGTGATGTCCTCTGAGCGGATCCTCCCCGTGTCTGGGTC
CTCTCCGGGCATCTCTCCTCCCTCACCCAACCCCATGCCGTCTTCACTCGCTGGGTTCCCTTTTCCTTCT
CCTTCTGGGGCCTGTGCCATCTCTCGTTTCTTAGGATGGCCTTCTCCGACGGATGTCTCCCTTGCGTCCC
GCCTCCCCTTCTTGTAGGCCTGCATCATCACCGTTTTTCTGGACAACCCCAAAGTACCCCGTCTCCCTGG
CTTTAGCCACCTCTCCATCCTCTTGCTTTCTTTGCCTGGACACCCCGTTCTCCTGTGGATTCGGGTCACC
TCTCACTCCTTTCATTTGGGCAGCTCCCCTACCCCCCTTACCTCTCTAGTCTGTGCTAGCTCTTCCAGCC
CCCTGTCATGGCATCTTCCAGGGGTCCGAGAGCTCAGCTAGTCTTCTTCCTCCAACCCGGGCCCCTATGT
CCACTTCAGGACAGCATGTTTGCTGCCTCCAGGGATCCTGTGTCCCCGAGCTGGGACCACCTTATATTCC
CAGGGCCGGTTAATGTGGCTCTGGTTCTGGGTACTTTTATCTGTCCCCTCCACCCCACAGTGGGGCAAGT
CACGACGTTGTAAAACGACGGCCAGTCTTAATTAAGAAGTTCCTATTCCGAAGTTCCTATTCTCTAGAAA
GTATAGGAACTTCAGCTTGATATCGAATTAATTCTACCGGGTAGGGGAGGCGCTTTTCCCAAGGCAGTCT
GGAGCATGCGCTTTAGCAGCCCCGCTGGGCACTTGGCGCTACACAAGTGGCCTCTGGCCTCGCACACATT
CCACATCCACCGGTAGGCGCCAACCGGCTCCGTTCTTTGGTGGCCCCTTCGCGCCACCTTCTACTCCTCC
CCTAGTCAGGAAGTTCCCCCCCGCCCCGCAGCTCGCGTCGTGCAGGACGTGACAAATGGAAGTAGCACGT
CTCACTAGTCTCGTGCAGATGGACAGCACCGCTGAGCAATGGAAGCGGGTAGGCCTTTGGGGCAGCGGCC
AATAGCAGCTTTGCTCCTTCGCTTTCTGGGCTCAGAGGCTGGGAAGGGGTGGGTCCGGGGGCGGGCTCAG
GGGCGGGCTCAGGGGCGGGGCGGGCGCCCGAAGGTCCTCCGGAGGCCCGGCATTCTGCACGCTTCAAAAG
CGCACGTCTGCCGCGCTGTTCTCCTCTTCCTCATCTCCGGGCCTTTCGACAATTGCCACCATGGTGAGCA
AGGGCGAGGAGGATAACATGGCCATCATCAAGGAGTTCATGCGCTTCAAGGTGCACATGGAGGGCTCCGT
GAACGGCCACGAGTTCGAGATCGAGGGCGAGGGCGAGGGCCGCCCCTACGAGGGCACCCAGACCGCCAAG
CTGAAGGTGACCAAGGGTGGCCCCCTGCCCTTCGCCTGGGACATCCTGTCCCCTCAGTTCATGTACGGCT
CCAAGGCCTACGTGAAGCACCCCGCCGACATCCCCGACTACTTGAAGCTGTCCTTCCCCGAGGGCTTCAA
GTGGGAGCGCGTGATGAACTTCGAGGACGGCGGCGTGGTGACCGTGACCCAGGACTCCTCCCTGCAGGAC
GGCGAGTTCATCTACAAGGTGAAGCTGCGCGGCACCAACTTCCCCTCCGACGGCCCCGTAATGCAGAAGA
AGACCATGGGCTGGGAGGCCTCCTCCGAGCGGATGTACCCCGAGGACGGCGCCCTGAAGGGCGAGATCAA
GCAGAGGCTGAAGCTGAAGGACGGCGGCCACTACGACGCTGAGGTCAAGACCACCTACAAGGCCAAGAAG
CCCGTGCAGCTGCCCGGCGCCTACAACGTCAACATCAAGTTGGACATCACCTCCCACAACGAGGACTACA
CCATCGTGGAACAGTACGAACGCGCCGAGGGCCGCCACTCCACCGGCGGCATGGACGAGCTGTACAAGTA
AATCGCGCGCGACTCGAGCCCTCGACTGTGCCTTCTAGTTGCCAGCCATCTGTTGTTTGCCCCTCCCCCG
TGCCTTCCTTGACCCTGGAAGGTGCCACTCCCACTGTCCTTTCCTAATAAAATGAGGAAATTGCATCGCA
TTGTCTGAGTAGGTGTCATTCTATTCTGGGGGGTGGGGTGGGGCAGGACAGCAAGGGGGAGGATTGGGAA
GACAATAGCAGGCATGCTGGGGATGCGGTGGGCTCTATGGATCCGTAGTGCCCCAACTGGGGTAACCTTT
GAGTTCTCTCAGTTGGGGGCGTAGGCGCGCCAAGTTGACCAGTGCCGTTCCGGTGCTCACCGCGCGCGAC
GTCGCCGGAGCGGTCGAGTTCTGGACCGACCGGCTCGGGTTCTCCCGGGACTTCGTGGAGGACGACTTCG
CCGGTGTGGTCCGGGACGACGTGACCCTGTTCATCAGCGCGGTCCAGGACCAGGTGGTGCCGGACAACAC
CCTGGCCTGGGTGTGGGTGCGCGGCCTGGACGAGCTGTACGCCGAGTGGTCGGAGGTCGTGTCCACGAAC
TTCCGGGACGCCTCCGGGCCGGCCATGACCGAGATCGGCGAGCAGCCGTGGGGGCGGGAGTTCGCCCTGC
GCGACCCGGCCGGCAACTGCGTGCACTTCGTGGCCGAGGAGCAGGACTGACACGTGCTACGAGATTTCGA
TTCCACCGCCGCCTTCTATGAAAGGTTGGGCTTCGGAATCGTTTTCCGGGACGCCGGCTGGATGATCCTC
CAGCGCGGGGATCTCATGCTGGAGTTCTTCGCCCACCCCAACTTGTTTATTGCAGCTTATAATGGTTACA
AATAAAGCAATAGCATCACAAATTTCACAAATAAAGCATTTTTTTCACTGCATTCTAGTTGTGGTTTGTC
CAAACTCATCAATGTATCTTATGAAGTTCCTATTCCGAAGTTCCTATTCTTCAAATAGTATAGGAACTTC
GAACATCCAGCTGATATCCCCTATAGTGAGTCGTATTACATGGTCATTACTAGGGACAGGATTGGTGACA
GAAAAGCCCCATCCTTAGGCCTCCTCCTTCCTAGTCTCCTGATATTGGGTCTAACCCCCACCTCCTGTTA
GGCAGATTCCTTATCTGGTGACACACCCCCATTTCCTGGAGCCATCTCTCTCCTTGCCAGAACCTCTAAG
GTTTGCTTACGATGGAGCCAGAGAGGATCCTGGGAGGGAGAGCTTGGCAGGGGGTGGGAGGGAAGGGGGG
GATGCGTGACCTGCCCGGTTCTCAGTGGCCACCCTGCGCTACCCTCTCCCAGAACCTGAGCTGCTCTGAC
GCGGCTGTCTGGTGCGTTTCACTGATCCTGGTGCTGCAGCTTCCTTACACTTCCCAAGAGGAGAAGCAGT
TTGGAAAAACAAAATCAGAATAAGTTGGTCCTGAGTTCTAACTTTGGCTCTTCACCTTTCTAGTCCCCAA
TTTATATTGTTCCTCCGTGCGTCAGTTTTACCTGTGAGATAAGGCCAGTAGCCAGCCCCGTCCTGGCAGG
GCTGTGGTGAGGAGGGGGGTGTCCGTGTGGAAAACTCCCTTTGTGAGAATGGTGCGTCCTAGGTGTTCAC
CAGGTCGTGGCCGCCTCTACTCCCTTTCTCTTTCTCCATCCTTCTTTCCTTAAAGAGTCCCCAGTGCTAT
CTGGGACATATTCCTCCGCCCAGAGCAGGGTCCCGCTTCCCTAAGGCCCTGCTCTGGGCTTCTGGGTTTG
AGTCCTTGGCAAGCCCAGGAGAGGCGCTCAGGCTTCCCTGTCCCCCTTCCTCGTCCACCATCTCATGCCC
CTGGCTCTCCTGCCCCTTCCCTACAGGGGTTCCTGGCTCTGCTCTAAGGGCGAATTCGCGGCCGCTAAAT
TCAATTCGCCCTATAGTGAGTCGTATTACAATTCACTGGCCGTCGTTTTACAACGTCGTGACTGGGAAAA
CCCTGGCGTTACCCAACTTAATCGCCTTGCAGCACATCCCCCTTTCGCCAGCTGGCGTAATAGCGAAGAG
GCCCGCACCGATCGCCCTTCCCAACAGTTGCGCAGCCTATACGTACGGCAGTTTAAGGTTTACACCTATA
AAAGAGAGAGCCGTTATCGTCTGTTTGTGGATGTACAGAGTGATATTATTGACACGCCGGGGCGACGGAT
GGTGATCCCCCTGGCCAGTGCACGTCTGCTGTCAGATAAAGTCTCCCGTGAACTTTACCCGGTGGTGCAT
ATCGGGGATGAAAGCTGGCGCATGATGACCACCGATATGGCCAGTGTGCCGGTCTCCGTTATCGGGGAAG
AAGTGGCTGATCTCAGCCACCGCGAAAATGACATCAAAAACGCCATTAACCTGATGTTCTGGGGAATATA
AATGTCAGGCATGAGATTATCAAAAAGGATCTTCACCTAGATCCTTTTCACGTAGAAAGCCAGTCCGCAG
AAACGGTGCTGACCCCGGATGAATGTCAGCTACTGGGCTATCTGGACAAGGGAAAACGCAAGCGCAAAGA
GAAAGCAGGTAGCTTGCAGTGGGCTTACATGGCGATAGCTAGACTGGGCGGTTTTATGGACAGCAAGCGA
ACCGGAATTGCCAGCTGGGGCGCCCTCTGGTAAGGTTGGGAAGCCCTGCAAAGTAAACTGGATGGCTTTC
TTGCCGCCAAGGATCTGATGGCGCAGGGGATCAAGCTCTGATCAAGAGACAGGATGAGGATCGTTTCGCA
TGATTGAACAAGATGGATTGCACGCAGGTTCTCCGGCCGCTTGGGTGGAGAGGCTATTCGGCTATGACTG
GGCACAACAGACAATCGGCTGCTCTGATGCCGCCGTGTTCCGGCTGTCAGCGCAGGGGCGCCCGGTTCTT
TTTGTCAAGACCGACCTGTCCGGTGCCCTGAATGAACTGCAAGACGAGGCAGCGCGGCTATCGTGGCTGG
CCACGACGGGCGTTCCTTGCGCAGCTGTGCTCGACGTTGTCACTGAAGCGGGAAGGGACTGGCTGCTATT
GGGCGAAGTGCCGGGGCAGGATCTCCTGTCATCTCACCTTGCTCCTGCCGAGAAAGTATCCATCATGGCT
GATGCAATGCGGCGGCTGCATACGCTTGATCCGGCTACCTGCCCATTCGACCACCAAGCGAAACATCGCA
TCGAGCGAGCACGTACTCGGATGGAAGCCGGTCTTGTCGATCAGGATGATCTGGACGAAGAGCATCAGGG
GCTCGCGCCAGCCGAACTGTTCGCCAGGCTCAAGGCGAGCATGCCCGACGGCGAGGATCTCGTCGTGACC
CATGCATGGCGATGCCTGCTTGCCGAATATCATGGTGGAAAATGGCCGCTTTTCTGGATTCATCGACTGT
GGCCGGCTGGGTGTGGCGGACCGCTATCAGGACATAGCGTTGGCTACCCGTGATATTGCTGAAGAGCTTG
GCGGCGAATGGGCTGACCGCTTCCTCGTGCTTTACGGTATCGCCGCTCCCGATTCGCAGCGCATCGCCTT
CTATCGCCTTCTTGACGAGTTCTTCTGAATTATTAACGCTTACAATTTCCTGATGCGGTATTTTCTCCTT
ACGCATCTGTGCGGTATTTCACACCGCATCAGGTGGCACTTTTCGGGGAAATGTGCGCGGAACCCCTATT
TGTTTATTTTTCTAAATACATTCAAATATGTATCCGCTCATGAGATTATCAAAAAGGATCTTCACCTAGA
TCCTTTTAAATTAAAAATGAAGTTTTAAATCAATCTAAAGTATATATGAGTAAACTTGGTCTGACAGTTA
CCAATGCTTAATCAGTGAGGCACCTATCTCAGCGATCTGTCTATTTCGTTCATCCATAGTTGCCTGACTC
CCCGTCGTGTAGATAACTACGATACGGGAGGGCTTACCATCTGGCCCCAGTGCTGCAATGATACCGCGAG
ACCCACGCTCACCGGCTCCAGATTTATCAGCAATAAACCAGCCAGCCGGAAGGGCCGAGCGCAGAAGTGG
TCCTGCAACTTTATCCGCCTCCATCCAGTCTATTAATTGTTGCCGGGAAGCTAGAGTAAGTAGTTCGCCA
GTTAATAGTTTGCGCAACGTTGTTGCCATTGCTACAGGCATCGTGGTGTCACGCTCGTCGTTTGGTATGG
CTTCATTCAGCTCCGGTTCCCAACGATCAAGGCGAGTTACATGATCCCCCATGTTGTGCAAAAAAGCGGT
TAGCTCCTTCGGTCCTCCGATCGTTGTCAGAAGTAAGTTGGCCGCAGTGTTATCACTCATGGTTATGGCA
GCACTGCATAATTCTCTTACTGTCATGCCATCCGTAAGATGCTTTTCTGTGACTGGTGAATACTCAACCA
AGTCATTCTGAGAATAGTGTATGCGGCGACCGAGTTGCTCTTGCCCGGCGTCAATACGGGATAATACCGC
GCCACATAGCAGAACTTTAAAAGTGCTCATCATTGGAAAACGTTCTTCGGGGCGAAAACTCTCAAGGATC
TTACCGCTGTTGAGATCCAGTTCGATGTAACCCACTCGTGCACCCAACTGATCTTCAGCATCTTTTACTT
TCACCAGCGTTTCTGGGTGAGCAAAAACAGGAAGGCAAAATGCCGCAAAAAAGGGAATAAGGGCGACACG
GAAATGTTGAATACTCATACTCTTCCTTTTTCAATATTATTGAAGCATTTATCAGGGTTATTGTCTCATG
ACCAAAATCCCTTAACGTGAGTTTTCGTTCCACTGAGCGTCAGACCCCGTAGAAAAGATCAAAGGATCTT
CTTGAGATCCTTTTTTTCTGCGCGTAATCTGCTGCTTGCAAACAAAAAAACCACCGCTACCAGCGGTGGT
TTGTTTGCCGGATCAAGAGCTACCAACTCTTTTTCCGAAGGTAACTGGCTTCAGCAGAGCGCAGATACCA
AATACTGTTCTTCTAGTGTAGCCGTAGTTAGGCCACCACTTCAAGAACTCTGTAGCACCGCCTACATACC
TCGCTCTGCTAATCCTGTTACCAGTGGCTGCTGCCAGTGGCGATAAGTCGTGTCTTACCGGGTTGGACTC
AAGACGATAGTTACCGGATAAGGCGCAGCGGTCGGGCTGAACGGGGGGTTCGTGCACACAGCCCAGCTTG
GAGCGAACGACCTACACCGAACTGAGATACCTACAGCGTGAGCTATGAGAAAGCGCCACGCTTCCCGAAG
GGAGAAAGGCGGACAGGTATCCGGTAAGCGGCAGGGTCGGAACAGGAGAGCGCACGAGGGAGCTTCCAGG
GGGAAACGCCTGGTATCTTTATAGTCCTGTCGGGTTTCGCCACCTCTGACTTGAGCGTCGATTTTTGTGA
TGCTCGTCAGGGGGGCGGAGCCTATGGAAAAACGCCAGCAACGCGGCCTTTTTACGGTTCCTGGCCTTTT
GCTGGCCTTTTGCTCACATGTTCTTTCCTGCGTTATCCCCTGATTCTGTGGATAACCGTATTACCGCCTT
TGAGTGAGCTGATACCGCTCGCCGCAGCCGAACGACCGAGCGCAGCGAGTCAGTGAGCGAGGAAGCGGAA
GAGCGCCCAATACGCAAACCGCCTCTCCCCGCGCGTTGGCCGATTCATTAATGCAGCTGGCACGACAGGT
TTCCCGACTGGAAAGCGGGCAGTGAGCGCAACGCAATTAATGTGAGTTAGCTCACTCATTAGGCACCCCA
GGCTTTACACTTTATGCTTCCGGCTCGTATGTTGTGTGGAATTGTGAGCGGATAACAATTTCACACAGGA
AACAGCTATGACCATGATTACGCCAAGCTCAGAATTAACCCTCACTAAAGGGA
